>Addgene plasmid #8417 | pLTR PKC beta II | addgene partial sequence | sequence record 17006 | 8417 with PKCbeta-F (atcagccctacgggaagtct)
TCCTGCTGTATGAATGTTGGCTGGCCAGGCACCTTTTGAAGGGGAGGATGAGGATGAACTCTTCCAGTCA
ATCATGGAGCACAACGTGGCGTATCCCAAGTCCATGTCTAAGGAAGCTGTGGCAATCTGCAAAGGGCTAA
TGACCAAACACCCAGGCAAGCGCCTGGGTTGTGGGCCTGAAGGGGAACGAGACATTAAGGAGCATGCATT
TTTCCGGTATATCGACTGGGAGAAACTCGAACGCAAGGAGATTCAGCCACCTTATAAACCAAAAGCTTGT
GGGCGAAACGCTGAAAACTTCGACCGGTTTTTCACCCGCCATCCACCAGTCCTAACACCTCCTGACCAGG
AAGTCATCAGGAATATTGACCAATCAGAATTCGAAGGATTTTCCTTTGTTAACTCTGAATTTTTAAAACC
CGAAGTCAAGAGCTAAGTAGATCTGTAGACCTCCGTCCTTCATTTCTGTCATTCAAGCTCAACAGCTATC
ATGGTGACATTTTTTTTCTTTAGCTCTCGACTCTAGAACTAGTGGATCAATTCCTCGAGGGATCTTTGTG
AAGGAACCTTACTTCTGTGGTGTGACATAATTGGACAAACTACCTACAGAGATTTAAAGCTCTAAGGTAA
ATATAAAATTTTTAAGTGTATAATGTGTTAAACTACTGATTCTAATTGTTTGTGTATTTT
