[The description below was written by a language model from this plasmid's Addgene catalogue record.]
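Description:
pLTR PKC beta II is a mammalian expression plasmid built on the pLTR backbone (about 7.8 kb without insert) that carries the cDNA for rat protein kinase C beta II, one of the splice isoforms encoded by the Prkcb gene. It is maintained in E. coli as a high-copy plasmid under ampicillin selection. For selection in mammalian cells, the record lists xanthine-guanine phosphoribosyltransferase, the bacterial gpt marker. This marker lets transfected cells use xanthine for purine synthesis, so they survive in medium where de novo guanine nucleotide synthesis is blocked with mycophenolic acid, which allows stable transfectants to be isolated.

The insert was introduced by restriction enzyme cloning, although the sites used are not stated. The record also does not explicitly name the promoter driving the kinase. The backbone name suggests a retroviral long terminal repeat acts as the transcriptional control element, but no feature table is available to confirm this or to identify the origin of replication, polyadenylation signal or other elements. No epitope tags, fusions or mutations are recorded, so the insert is presumably the unmodified coding sequence. Insert size is also not given.

According to the associated publication, the plasmid belongs to work in which individual PKC isoforms were overexpressed to determine which ones mediate phorbol ester-induced myeloid differentiation. In that study, PKC alpha and delta were implicated, whereas beta II, epsilon, zeta and eta were not. The construct is therefore suited to stable or transient overexpression of PKC beta II in mammalian cells for isoform-specific studies of PKC signalling and phorbol ester responses.
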