Addgene plasmid #8417: pLTR PKC beta II
Depositing lab: Frederic Mushinski. Depositing organization: National Cancer Institute (NCI). Publication: Phorbol ester-induced myeloid differentiation is mediated by protein kinase C-alpha and -delta and not by protein kinase C-beta II, -epsilon, -zeta, and -eta. Mischak H, Pierce JH, Goodnight J, Kazanietz MG, Blumberg PM, Mushinski JF. J Biol Chem 1993 Sep 25;268(27):20110-5. PubMed 8376369.
Backbone
  Vector backbone: pLTR
  Backbone size w/o insert (bp): 7835
  Vector type: Mammalian Expression
  Selectable markers: xanthine-guanine phosphophorbosyltransferase (Mulligan and Berg, 1981)
Growth in bacteria
  Bacterial resistance: Ampicillin, 100 μg/mL
  Growth temperature: 37°C
  Growth strain: DH5alpha
  Copy number: High Copy
Gene/Insert
  Gene/Insert name: Rat Protein Kinase C beta II (alt names: PKC beta; PKCbII; Protein Kinase C beta)
  Species: R. norvegicus (rat)
  Entrez Gene: Prkcb (a.k.a. Pkcb, Prkcb1)
  Cloning method: Restriction Enzyme
  Sequencing primers: 5′ n/a
Resource information
  A portion of this plasmid was derived from a plasmid made by: pLTR was a gift from Dr. Nachman Mazurek (map of empty pLTR backbone uploaded here). PKC beta II was a gift from Dr. John Knopf.
Terms and licenses: Academic/Nonprofit Terms; Industry Terms: Not Available to Industry
How to cite: pLTR PKC beta II was a gift from Frederic Mushinski (Addgene plasmid # 8417 ; http://n2t.net/addgene:8417 ; RRID:Addgene_8417)
